>Addgene plasmid #99093 | pRRG1013-LDLRR-1 | addgene full sequence | sequence record 192099 | Addgene NGS Result
GATCAAAGGATCTTCTTGAGATCCTTTTTTTCTGCGCGTAATCTGCTGCTTGCAAACAAAAAAACCACCG
CTACCAGCGGTGGTTTGTTTGCCGGATCAAGAGCTACCAACTCTTTTTCCGAAGGTAACTGGCTTCAGCA
GAGCGCAGATACCAAATACTGTTCTTCTAGTGTAGCCGTAGTTAGGCCACCACTTCAAGAACTCTGTAGC
ACCGCCTACATACCTCGCTCTGCTAATCCTGTTACCAGTGGCTGCTGCCAGTGGCGATAAGTCGTGTCTT
ACCGGGTTGGACTCAAGACGATAGTTACCGGATAAGGCGCAGCGGTCGGGCTGAACGGGGGGTTCGTGCA
CACAGCCCAGCTTGGAGCGAACGACCTACACCGAACTGAGATACCTACAGCGTGAGCTATGAGAAAGCGC
CACGCTTCCCGAAGGGAGAAAGGCGGACAGGTATCCGGTAAGCGGCAGGGTCGGAACAGGAGAGCGCACG
AGGGAGCTTCCAGGGGGAAACGCCTGGTATCTTTATAGTCCTGTCGGGTTTCGCCACCTCTGACTTGAGC
GTCGATTTTTGTGATGCTCGTCAGGGGGGCGGAGCCTATGGAAAAACGCCAGCAACGCGGCCTTTTTACG
GTTCCTGGCCTTTTGCTGGCCTTTTGCTCACATGTTCTTTCCTGCGTTATCCCCTGATTCTGTGGATAAC
CGTATTACCGCCTTTGAGTGAGCTGATACCGCTCGCCGCAGCCGAACGACCGAGCGCAGCGAGTCAGTGA
GCGAGGAAGCACGCGTCAAAAAACCCCTCAAGACCCGTTTAGAGGCCCCAAGGGGTTATGCTAGGCGCGC
CGGATCCTAATACGACTCACTATAGGGAGATTTAGGTGACACTATAGAAGTGACCTTTTAATTGTTTTTA
AGAATAACTTGAAAATCGTTTGAGAATGATCTTTGACGAGAACTAAGAGCTTCGCAATTGTATATCCCAT
CGTCTCCGGCCTTGAAATCCTTTATTGTCAGTGAACTTGTAACGCTATTACAATCGGTAGAAAAGAAGTT
GGTTGAAAAACGTGTGGAATTTTGAATGCAACCCCAATTAAATCTCCAAACAAGAACTGGCAATGGCTTA
CCCGTAGCTTCACAGGTTAGAGTTACCAGTTGCGATTTTGTCGCCACAACTTTTGTTGCCGATGTTTTTG
TGATTTGTGGAGAAGTACAACCGGTTTCGTCCTCCCCTTGAGAACAGTCTATGTTTTCATCACAGACGTA
GCCACGAGGTATTGTTTTGTTATCAGAACAAGTGAAGAACTTACCCCCACAGTTATTCAAAGAAAAGCCA
TCGCAATTTTGTTCATCGTAGCCATTTCCACAGTCTTCTTCTCCATCACAAATCCAATGAATTAAAAAGT
AATTTTTCTTTGGTAAGACTTGATTATTTATTTCACATTTTCTGGATATTGGGTCACACTCTCTGCACGT
AATTGGATCTTCATCAGATTTATCAGCGCAGTGATTTATTTTATCACAAAATTTTGCATTTTCTAAACAT
TCACCATTTTGACAAAACCGATAGTTTTATTTTGTTGATTTAGCCATGTGTATGTAAAGTCATCCACGAT
CGTTTCCTGTGGCAGACCCAAGTCCGAGCATTGTCTTTTAATCTGTCCACCGATTTTCAAAGATTCTTCA
GGAAGAATGTCAATTGAAATTGAAGGAATTGTAATTTTCAAATGAAGCGTCCTATTGAATCTAATTTGAG
GGTCTTTCACTTTTTCAACTGAACAATTATAAATCCCTTCGTCTTGTTTTAAGAGAGATTTTATGTAAAG
ATATCTATTTGCAGCTGCTACCTTTCCATCTTTATCCAGCCATCTTATTGAAGTTTCATTAAGTGCATAA
TTTGTAACATTGCAAGCAATATTTATAAATTGCATTTCAGATTTGACAATTGAATCATTTTTTAATGGAA
AAAATGTGATATTTGGAGGAGAAGTCTCTTCTTCTTCAGATGCACCTCCAAAAGTGAATTCCTCAGTTTC
GGCTTTAACTAAACTTTGATAAATGCAAATTAATGCAAAAATCTTACAAATTGAAATCATAAGGTCTCCC
TTTAGTGAGGGTTAATTCTCCCTATAGTGAGTCGTATTAGGATCCGGCGCGCCTAGCATAACCCCTTGGG
GCCTCTAAACGGGTCTTGAGGGGTTTTTTGACGCGTCGATTTCGGCCTATTGGTTAAAAAATGAGCTGAT
TTAACAAAAATTTAACGCGAATTTTAACAAAATTCAGGGCGCAAGGGCTGCTAAAGGAAGCGGAACACGT
AGAAAGCCAGTCCGCAGAAACGGTGCTGACCCCGGATGAATGTCAGCTACTGGGCTATCTGGACAAGGGA
AAACGCAAGCGCAAAGAGAAAGCAGGTAGCTTGCAGTGGGCTTACATGGCGATAGCTAGACTGGGCGGTT
TTATGGACAGCAAGCGAACCGGAATTGCCAGCTGGGGCGCCCTCTGGTAAGGTTGGGAAGCCCTGCAAAG
TAAACTGGATGGCTTTCTTGCCGCCAATGATCTGATGGCGCAGGGGATCAAGATCTGATCAAGAGACAGG
ATGAGGATCGTTTCGCATGATTGAACAAGATGGATTGCACGCAGGTTCTCCGGCCGCTTGGGTGGAGAGG
CTATTCGGCTATGACTGGGCACAACAGACAATCGGCTGCTCTGATGCCGCCGTGTTCCGGCTGTCAGCGC
AGGGGCGCCCGGTTCTTTTTGTCAAGACCGACCTGTCCGGTGCCCTGAATGAACTGCAGGACGAGGCAGC
GCGGCTATCGTGGCTGGCCACGACGGGCGTTCCTTGCGCAGCTGTGCTCGACGTTGTCACTGAAGCGGGA
AGGGACTGGCTGCTATTGGGCGAAGTGCCGGGGCAGGATCTCCTGTCATCCCACCTTGCTCCTGCCGAGA
AAGTATCCATCATGGCTGATGCAATGCGGCGGCTGCATACGCTTGATCCGGCTACCTGCCCATTCGACCA
CCAAGCGAAACATCGCATCGAGCGAGCACGTACTCGGATGGAAGCCGGTCTTGTCGATCAGGATGATCTG
GACGAAGAGCATCAGGGGCTCGCGCCAGCCGAACTGTTCGCCAGGCTCAAGGCGCGCATGCCCGACGGCG
AGGATCTCGTCGTGACCCATGGCGATGCCTGCTTGCCGAATATCATGGTGGAAAATGGCCGCTTTTCTGG
ATTCATCGACTGTGGCCGGCTGGGTGTGGCGGACCGCTATCAGGACATAGCGTTGGCTACCCGTGATATT
GCTGAAGAGCTTGGCGGCGAATGGGCTGACCGCTTCCTCGTGCTTTACGGTATCGCCGCTCCCGATTCGC
AGCGCATCGCCTTCTATCGCCTTCTTGACGAGTTCTTCTGAATTGAAAAAGGAAGAGTATGAGTATTCAA
CATTTCCGTGTCGCCCTTATTCCCTTTTTTGCGGCATTTTGCCTTCCTGTTTTTGCTCACCCAGAAACGC
TGGTGAAAGTAAAAGATGCTGAAGATCAGTTGGGTGCACGAGTGGGTTACATCGAACTGGATCTCAACAG
CGGTAAGATCCTTGAGAGTTTTCGCCCCGAAGAACGTTTTCCAATGATGAGCACTTTTAAAGTTCTGCTA
TGTGGCGCGGTATTATCCCGTATTGACGCCGGGCAAGAGCAACTCGGTCGCCGCATACACTATTCTCAGA
ATGACTTGGTTGAGTACTCACCAGTCACAGAAAAGCATCTTACGGATGGCATGACAGTAAGAGAATTATG
CAGTGCTGCCATAACCATGAGTGATAACACTGCGGCCAACTTACTTCTGACAACGATCGGAGGACCGAAG
GAGCTAACCGCTTTTTTGCACAACATGGGGGATCATGTAACTCGCCTTGATCGTTGGGAACCGGAGCTGA
ATGAAGCCATACCAAACGACGAGCGTGACACCACGATGCCTGTAGCAATGGCAACAACGTTGCGCAAACT
ATTAACTGGCGAACTACTTACTCTAGCTTCCCGGCAACAATTAATAGACTGGATGGAGGCGGATAAAGTT
GCAGGACCACTTCTGCGCTCGGCCCTTCCGGCTGGCTGGTTTATTGCTGATAAATCTGGAGCCGGTGAGC
GTGGGTCTCGCGGTATCATTGCAGCACTGGGGCCAGATGGTAAGCCCTCCCGTATCGTAGTTATCTACAC
GACGGGGAGCCAGGCAACTATGGATGAACGAAATAGACAGATCGCTGAGATAGGTGCCTCACTGATTAAG
CATTGGTAACTGTCAGACCAAGTTTACTCATATATACTTTAGATTGATTTAAAACTTCATTTTTAATTTA
AAAGGATCTAGGTGAAGATCCTTTTTGATAATCTCATGACCAAAATCCCTTAACGTGAGTTTTCGTTCCA
CTGAGCGTCAGACCCCGTAGAAAA
Features (pLannotate 1.2.2; 12 found; start..end, strand, type, name):
     16..604     +  rep_origin     ori: high-copy-number ColE1/pMB1/pBR322/pUC origin of replication
    787..834     -  terminator     T7 terminator: transcription terminator for bacteriophage T7 RNA polymerase
    848..866     +  promoter       T7 promoter: promoter for bacteriophage T7 RNA polymerase
    870..888     +  promoter       SP6 promoter: promoter for bacteriophage SP6 RNA polymerase
   2099..2117    -  promoter       T3 promoter: promoter for bacteriophage T3 RNA polymerase
   2121..2139    -  promoter       T7 promoter: promoter for bacteriophage T7 RNA polymerase
   2153..2200    +  terminator     T7 terminator: transcription terminator for bacteriophage T7 RNA polymerase
   2207..2273    +  rep_origin     M13 ori (fragment): M13 bacteriophage origin of replication; arrow indicates direction of (+) strand synthesis
   2276..2575    +  CDS            tnpA (fragment): TN5P_ECOLX - Also known as tnp. Experimental evidence at protein level: Swiss-Prot protein existence level 1. Mediates transposition of transposon Tn5 by a 'cut and paste' mechanism. First, the monomeric transposase binds the 19 bp inverted DNA repeats flanking the transposon. Then, dimerization of the DNA- bound transposase creates a synaptic DNA complex. After nicking of the first DNA strand, excision of the transposon proceeds through a series of intermediates. The transposase then mediates the insertion of the transposon at a new site by strand transfer. The activity of the wild- type tran
   2607..3398    +  CDS            neo: KKA2_KLEPN - Also known as kan, nptII. Experimental evidence at protein level: Swiss-Prot protein existence level 1. Resistance to kanamycin, neomycin, paromomycin, ribostamycin, butirosin and gentamicin B. From Klebsiella pneumoniae.
   3402..3418    +  promoter       AmpR promoter (fragment): bla
   3419..4279    +  CDS            AmpR: β-lactamase; bla; confers resistance to ampicillin, carbenicillin, and related antibiotics
