[The description below was written by a language model from this plasmid's Addgene catalogue record and pLannotate feature annotations shown in this document.]
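Description:
pRRG1013-LDLRR-1 is a bacterial in vitro transcription template built on pJC53.2, a T/A cloning vector designed for making double-stranded RNA and sense or antisense riboprobes. It carries a fragment of the LDLRR-1 gene from the planarian Schmidtea mediterranea, inserted at Eam1105I-generated T-overhang sites that were destroyed during cloning. The plasmid replicates in E. coli from a high-copy ColE1/pUC-type origin. It is selected with both ampicillin (β-lactamase) and kanamycin (the neo/nptII gene). The annotation also picks up an M13 origin fragment and a partial Tn5 transposase sequence next to the kanamycin marker, which look like backbone remnants rather than functional parts.

The cloning site is bracketed by nested phage promoters. On one side a T7 promoter is followed by an SP6 promoter, and on the other a T7 promoter is followed by a T3 promoter, all pointing inward toward the insert. T7 terminators sit outside each T7 promoter, so transcripts that read through the insert stop at the terminator on the far side. The convergent T7 promoters let both strands be transcribed from one template, giving complementary RNAs that anneal into dsRNA for RNA interference. SP6 or T3 polymerase transcribes a single strand, producing a strand-specific riboprobe for in situ hybridization. The record does not state the insert's orientation, so it does not show which promoter yields the antisense probe.

The catalogue lists a 2,762 bp insert, but the depositor notes a deletion of about 1.3 kb relative to the GenBank reference. This fits the sequenced plasmid, which totals 4,434 nt with roughly 1.2 kb between the SP6 and T3 promoters. The depositor reports that the deletion does not affect function. The construct comes from a planarian functional genomics screen for regulators of brain regeneration.
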