Addgene plasmid #99093: pRRG1013-LDLRR-1
Purpose: dsRNA and riboprobe synthesis for Schmidtea mediterranea LDLRR-1
Depositing lab: Phillip Newmark. Depositing organization: University of Illinois at Urbana-Champaign. Publication: A functional genomics screen in planarians reveals regulators of whole-brain regeneration. Roberts-Galbraith RH, Brubacher JL, Newmark PA. Elife. 2016 Sep 9;5. pii: e17002. doi: 10.7554/eLife.17002. PubMed 27612384.
Backbone
  Vector backbone: pJC53.2
  Backbone manufacturer: Phillip Newmark (Addgene plasmid # 26536)
  Backbone size w/o insert (bp): 3240
  Vector type: T/A Cloning Vector for dsRNA generation and the generation of sense and anti-sense probes
Growth in bacteria
  Bacterial resistance: Ampicillin and Kanamycin, 100 & 50 μg/mL
  Growth temperature: 37°C
  Growth strain: DH5alpha
  Copy number: High Copy
Gene/Insert
  Gene/Insert name: LDLRR-1 in situ probe (alt names: KY024334.1 (Genbank); dd_Smed_v6_1581_0_1)
  Species: Schmidtea mediterranea
  Insert size (bp): 2762
  Cloning method: Restriction Enzyme; 5′ cloning site Eam1105I (destroyed during cloning); 3′ cloning site Eam1105I (destroyed during cloning)
  Sequencing primers: 5′ T3; 3′ Sp6
Terms and licenses: Academic/Nonprofit Terms; Industry Terms: Not Available to Industry
Depositor comments: Cloning primers: F-GCCTCACAATAGCACTTTCG R-GTAAATATTGATAATATATTTAAT Note: There is a 1.3 kb deletion in the LDLRR-1 insert compared to KY024334.1. The depositor has confirmed this does not affect plasmid function.
How to cite: pRRG1013-LDLRR-1 was a gift from Phillip Newmark (Addgene plasmid # 99093 ; http://n2t.net/addgene:99093 ; RRID:Addgene_99093)
